>Addgene plasmid #53055 | pSP64-hERG1a T623A | depositor full sequence | sequence record 82520 | pSP64-hERG1a T623A sequence 6496 bps
GAATACAAGCTTCTCAGGATGCCGGTGCGGAGGGGCCACGTCGCGCCGCAGAACACCTTCCTGGACACCA
TCATCCGCAAGTTTGAGGGCCAGAGCCGTAAGTTCATCATCGCCAACGCTCGGGTGGAGAACTGCGCCGT
CATCTACTGCAACGACGGCTTCTGCGAGCTGTGCGGCTACTCGCGGGCCGAGGTGATGCAGCGACCCTGC
ACCTGCGACTTCCTGCACGGGCCGCGCACGCAGCGCCGCGCTGCCGCGCAGATCGCGCAGGCACTGCTGG
GCGCCGAGGAGCGCAAAGTGGAAATCGCCTTCTACCGGAAAGATGGGAGCTGCTTCCTATGTCTGGTGGA
TGTGGTGCCCGTGAAGAACGAGGATGGGGCTGTCATCATGTTCATCCTCAATTTCGAGGTGGTGATGGAG
AAGGACATGGTGGGGTCCCCGGCTCATGACACCAACCACCGGGGCCCCCCCACCAGCTGGCTGGCCCCAG
GCCGCGCCAAGACCTTCCGCCTGAAGCTGCCCGCGCTGCTGGCGCTGACGGCCCGGGAGTCGTCGGTGCG
GTCGGGCGGCGCGGGCGGCGCGGGCGCCCCGGGGGCCGTGGTGGTGGACGTGGACCTGACGCCCGCGGCA
CCCAGCAGCGAGTCGCTGGCCCTGGACGAAGTGACAGCCATGGACAACCACGTGGCAGGGCTCGGGCCCG
CGGAGGAGCGGCGTGCGCTGGTGGGTCCCGGCTCTCCGCCCCGCAGCGCGCCCGGCCAGCTCCCATCGCC
CCGGGCGCACAGCCTCAACCCCGACGCCTCGGGCTCCAGCTGCAGCCTGGCCCGGACGCGCTCCCGAGAA
AGCTGCGCCAGCGTGCGCCGCGCCTCGTCGGCCGACGACATCGAGGCCATGCGCGCCGGGGTGCTGCCCC
CGCCACCGCGCCACGCCAGCACCGGGGCCATGCACCCACTGCGCAGCGGCTTGCTCAACTCCACCTCGGA
CTCCGACCTCGTGCGCTACCGCACCATTAGCAAGATTCCCCAAATCACCCTCAACTTTGTGGACCTCAAG
GGCGACCCCTTCTTGGCTTCGCCCACCAGTGACCGTGAGATCATAGCACCTAAGATAAAGGAGCGAACCC
ACAATGTCACTGAGAAGGTCACCCAGGTCCTGTCCCTGGGCGCCGACGTGCTGCCTGAGTACAAGCTGCA
GGCACCGCGCATCCACCGCTGGACCATCCTGCATTACAGCCCCTTCAAGGCCGTGTGGGACTGGCTCATC
CTGCTGCTGGTCATCTACACGGCTGTCTTCACACCCTACTCGGCTGCCTTCCTGCTGAAGGAGACGGAAG
AAGGCCCGCCTGCTACCGAGTGTGGCTACGCCTGCCAGCCGCTGGCTGTGGTGGACCTCATCGTGGACAT
CATGTTCATTGTGGACATCCTCATCAACTTCCGCACCACCTACGTCAATGCCAACGAGGAGGTGGTCAGC
CACCCCGGCCGCATCGCCGTCCACTACTTCAAGGGCTGGTTCCTCATCGACATGGTGGCCGCCATCCCCT
TCGACCTGCTCATCTTCGGCTCTGGCTCTGAGGAGCTGATCGGGCTGCTGAAGACTGCGCGGCTGCTGCG
GCTGGTGCGCGTGGCGCGGAAGCTGGATCGCTACTCAGAGTACGGCGCGGCCGTGCTGTTCTTGCTCATG
TGCACCTTTGCGCTCATCGCGCACTGGCTAGCCTGCATCTGGTACGCCATCGGCAACATGGAGCAGCCAC
ACATGGACTCACGCATCGGCTGGCTGCACAACCTGGGCGACCAGATAGGCAAACCCTACAACAGCAGCGG
CCTGGGCGGCCCCTCCATCAAGGACAAGTATGTGACGGCGCTCTACTTCACCTTCAGCAGCCTCGCCAGT
GTGGGCTTCGGCAACGTCTCTCCCAACACCAACTCAGAGAAGATCTTCTCCATCTGCGTCATGCTCATTG
GCTCCCTCATGTATGCTAGCATCTTCGGCAACGTGTCGGCCATCATCCAGCGGCTGTACTCGGGCACAGC
CCGCTACCACACACAGATGCTGCGGGTGCGGGAGTTCATCCGCTTCCACCAGATCCCCAATCCCCTGCGC
CAGCGCCTCGAGGAGTACTTCCAGCACGCCTGGTCCTACACCAACGGCATCGACATGAACGCGGTGCTGA
AGGGCTTCCCTGAGTGCCTGCAGGCTGACATCTGCCTGCACCTGAACCGCTCACTGCTGCAGCACTGCAA
ACCCTTCCGAGGGGCCACCAAGGGCTGCCTTCGGGCCCTGGCCATGAAGTTCAAGACCACACATGCACCG
CCAGGGGACACACTGGTGCATGCTGGGGACCTGCTCACCGCCCTGTACTTCATCTCCCGGGGCTCCATCG
AGATCCTGCGGGGCGACGTCGTCGTGGCCATCCTGGGGAAGAATGACATCTTTGGGGAGCCTCTGAACCT
GTATGCAAGGCCTGGCAAGTCGAACGGGGATGTGCGGGCCCTCACCTACTGTGACCTACACAAGATCCAT
CGGGACGACCTGCTGGAGGTGCTGGACATGTACCCTGAGTTCTCCGACCACTTCTGGTCCAGCCTGGAGA
TCACCTTCAACCTGCGAGATACCAACATGATCCCGGGCTCCCCCGGCAGTACGGAGTTAGAGGGTGGCTT
CAGTCGGCAACGCAAGCGCAAGTTGTCCTTCCGCAGGCGCACGGACAAGGACACGGAGCAGCCAGGGGAG
GTGTCGGCCTTGGGGCCGGGCCGGGCGGGGGCAGGGCCGAGTAGCCGGGGCCGGCCGGGGGGGCCGTGGG
GGGAGAGCCCGTCCAGTGGCCCCTCCAGCCCTGAGAGCAGTGAGGATGAGGGCCCAGGCCGCAGCTCCAG
CCCCCTCCGCCTGGTGCCCTTCTCCAGCCCCAGGCCCCCCGGAGAGCCGCCGGGTGGGGAGCCCCTGATG
GAGGACTGCGAGAAGAGCAGCGACACTTGCAACCCCCTGTCAGGCGCCTTCTCAGGAGTGTCCAACATTT
TCAGCTTCTGGGGGGACAGTCGGGGCCGCCAGTACCAGGAGCTCCCTCGATGCCCCGCCCCCACCCCCAG
CCTCCTCAACATCCCCCTCTCCAGCCCGGGTCGGCGGCCCCGGGGCGACGTGGAGAGCAGGCTGGATGCC
CTCCAGCGCCAGCTCAACAGGCTGGAGACCCGGCTGAGTGCAGACATGGCCACTGTCCTGCAGCTGCTAC
AGAGGCAGATGACGCTGGTCCCGCCCGCCTACAGTGCTGTGACCACCCCGGGGCCTGGCCCCACTTCCAC
ATCCCCGCTGTTGCCCGTCAGCCCCCTCCCCACCCTCACCTTGGACTCGCTTTCTCAGGTTTCCCAGTTC
ATGGCGTGTGAGGAGCTGCCCCCGGGGGCCCCAGAGCTTCCCCAAGAAGGCCCCACACGACGCCTCTCCC
TACCGGGCCAGCTGGGGGCCCTCACCTCCCAGCCCCTGCACAGACACGGCTCGGACCCGGGCAGTTAGTG
GGGCTGCCCAGTGTGGACACGTGGCTCACCCGGATCCCCGGGCGAGCTCGAATTCGTAATCATGGTCATA
GCTGTTTCCTGTGTGAAATTGTTATCCGCTCACAATTCCACACAACATACGAGCCGGAAGCATAAAGTGT
AAAGCCTGGGGTGCCTAATGAGTGAGCTAACTCACATTAATTGCGTTGCGCTCACTGCCCGCTTTCCAGT
CGGGAAACCTGTCGTGCCAGCTGCATTAATGAATCGGCCAACGCGCGGGGAGAGGCGGTTTGCGTATTGG
GCGCTCTTCCGCTTCCTCGCTCACTGACTCGCTGCGCTCGGTCGTTCGGCTGCGGCGAGCGGTATCAGCT
CACTCAAAGGCGGTAATACGGTTATCCACAGAATCAGGGGATAACGCAGGAAAGAACATGTGAGCAAAAG
GCCAGCAAAAGGCCAGGAACCGTAAAAAGGCCGCGTTGCTGGCGTTTTTCCATAGGCTCCGCCCCCCTGA
CGAGCATCACAAAAATCGACGCTCAAGTCAGAGGTGGCGAAACCCGACAGGACTATAAAGATACCAGGCG
TTTCCCCCTGGAAGCTCCCTCGTGCGCTCTCCTGTTCCGACCCTGCCGCTTACCGGATACCTGTCCGCCT
TTCTCCCTTCGGGAAGCGTGGCGCTTTCTCATAGCTCACGCTGTAGGTATCTCAGTTCGGTGTAGGTCGT
TCGCTCCAAGCTGGGCTGTGTGCACGAACCCCCCGTTCAGCCCGACCGCTGCGCCTTATCCGGTAACTAT
CGTCTTGAGTCCAACCCGGTAAGACACGACTTATCGCCACTGGCAGCAGCCACTGGTAACAGGATTAGCA
GAGCGAGGTATGTAGGCGGTGCTACAGAGTTCTTGAAGTGGTGGCCTAACTACGGCTACACTAGAAGGAC
AGTATTTGGTATCTGCGCTCTGCTGAAGCCAGTTACCTTCGGAAAAAGAGTTGGTAGCTCTTGATCCGGC
AAACAAACCACCGCTGGTAGCGGTGGTTTTTTTGTTTGCAAGCAGCAGATTACGCGCAGAAAAAAAGGAT
CTCAAGAAGATCCTTTGATCTTTTCTACGGGGTCTGACGCTCAGTGGAACGAAAACTCACGTTAAGGGAT
TTTGGTCATGAGATTATCAAAAAGGATCTTCACCTAGATCCTTTTAAATTAAAAATGAAGTTTTAAATCA
ATCTAAAGTATATATGAGTAAACTTGGTCTGACAGTTACCAATGCTTAATCAGTGAGGCACCTATCTCAG
CGATCTGTCTATTTCGTTCATCCATAGTTGCCTGACTCCCCGTCGTGTAGATAACTACGATACGGGAGGG
CTTACCATCTGGCCCCAGTGCTGCAATGATACCGCGAGACCCACGCTCACCGGCTCCAGATTTATCAGCA
ATAAACCAGCCAGCCGGAAGGGCCGAGCGCAGAAGTGGTCCTGCAACTTTATCCGCCTCCATCCAGTCTA
TTAATTGTTGCCGGGAAGCTAGAGTAAGTAGTTCGCCAGTTAATAGTTTGCGCAACGTTGTTGCCATTGC
TACAGGCATCGTGGTGTCACGCTCGTCGTTTGGTATGGCTTCATTCAGCTCCGGTTCCCAACGATCAAGG
CGAGTTACATGATCCCCCATGTTGTGCAAAAAAGCGGTTAGCTCCTTCGGTCCTCCGATCGTTGTCAGAA
GTAAGTTGGCCGCAGTGTTATCACTCATGGTTATGGCAGCACTGCATAATTCTCTTACTGTCATGCCATC
CGTAAGATGCTTTTCTGTGACTGGTGAGTACTCAACCAAGTCATTCTGAGAATAGTGTATGCGGCGACCG
AGTTGCTCTTGCCCGGCGTCAATACGGGATAATACCGCGCCACATAGCAGAACTTTAAAAGTGCTCATCA
TTGGAAAACGTTCTTCGGGGCGAAAACTCTCAAGGATCTTACCGCTGTTGAGATCCAGTTCGATGTAACC
CACTCGTGCACCCAACTGATCTTCAGCATCTTTTACTTTCACCAGCGTTTCTGGGTGAGCAAAAACAGGA
AGGCAAAATGCCGCAAAAAAGGGAATAAGGGCGACACGGAAATGTTGAATACTCATACTCTTCCTTTTTC
AATATTATTGAAGCATTTATCAGGGTTATTGTCTCATGAGCGGATACATATTTGAATGTATTTAGAAAAA
TAAACAAATAGGGGTTCCGCGCACATTTCCCCGAAAAGTGCCACCTGACGTCTAAGAAACCATTATTATC
ATGACATTAACCTATAAAAATAGGCGTATCACGAGGCCCTTTCGTCTCGCGCGTTTCGGTGATGACGGTG
AAAACCTCTGACACATGCAGCTCCCGGAGACGGTCACAGCTTGTCTGTAAGCGGATGCCGGGAGCAGACA
AGCCCGTCAGGGCGCGTCAGCGGGTGTTGGCGGGTGTCGGGGCTGGCTTAACTATGCGGCATCAGAGCAG
ATTGTACTGAGAGTGCACCATATCGACGCTCTCCCTTATGCGACTCCTGCATTAGGAAGCAGCCCAGTAG
TAGGTTGAGGCCGTTGAGCACCGCCGCCGCAAGGAATGGTGCATGCAAGGAGATGGCGCCCAACAGTCCC
CCGGCCACGGGGCCTGCCACCATACCCACGCCGAAACAAGCGCTCATGAGCCCGAAGTGGCGAGCCCGAT
CTTCCCCATCGGTGATGTCGGCGATATAGGCGCCAGCAACCGCACCTGTGGCGCCGGTGATGCCGGCCAC
GATGCGTCCGGCGTAGAGGATCTGGCTAGCGATGACCCTGCTGATTGGTTCGCTGACCATTTCCGGGTGC
GGGACGGCGTTACCAGAAACTCAGAAGGTTCGTCCAACCAAACCGACTCTGACGGCAGTTTACGAGAGAG
ATGATAGGGTCTGCTTCAGTAAGCCAGATGCTACACAATTAGGCTTGTACATATTGTCGTTAGAACGCGG
CTACAATTAATACATAACCTTATGTATCATACACATACGATTTAGGTGACACTATA
Features (pLannotate 1.2.2; 12 found; start..end, strand, type, name):
     19..3495    +  CDS            KCNH2: KCNH2_HUMAN - Also known as ERG, ERG1, HERG. Experimental evidence at protein level: Swiss-Prot protein existence level 1. [Isoform B-USO]: Has no channel activity by itself, but modulates channel characteristics by forming heterotetramers with other isoforms which are retained intracellularly and undergo ubiquitin- dependent degradation. From Homo sapiens (Human).
   3589..3605    -  protein_bind   lac operator: The lac repressor binds to the lac operator to inhibit transcription in E. coli. This inhibition can be relieved by adding lactose or isopropyl-β-D-thiogalactopyranoside (IPTG). lac repressor encoded by lacI
   3613..3643    -  promoter       lac promoter: promoter for the E. coli lac operon
   3658..3679    -  protein_bind   CAP binding site: CAP binding activates transcription in the presence of cAMP. E. coli catabolite activator protein
   3692..3784    -  CDS            lacI (fragment): lac repressor; lacI; The lac repressor binds to the lac operator to inhibit transcription in E. coli. This inhibition can be relieved by adding lactose or isopropyl-β-D-thiogalactopyranoside (IPTG).
   3967..4555    -  rep_origin     ori: high-copy-number ColE1/pMB1/pBR322/pUC origin of replication
   4726..5586    -  CDS            AmpR: β-lactamase; bla; confers resistance to ampicillin, carbenicillin, and related antibiotics
   5587..5691    -  promoter       AmpR promoter: bla
   5786..5821    +  CDS            rop (fragment): Rop protein, which maintains plasmids at low copy number; rop
   5923..5973    +  misc_feature   bom (fragment): basis of mobility region from pBR322
   5973..6252    -  CDS            TcR (fragment): tetracycline efflux protein; tet; confers resistance to tetracycline
   6480..2       +  promoter       SP6 promoter (across the origin): promoter for bacteriophage SP6 RNA polymerase
