[The description below was written by a language model from this plasmid's Addgene catalogue record and pLannotate feature annotations shown in this document.]
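Description:
pSP64-hERG1a T623A is an in vitro transcription plasmid built on the Promega pSP64 backbone and classed as a Xenopus oocyte expression vector. It is about 6.5 kb in total, of which roughly 3.0 kb is backbone. It is propagated in E. coli as a high-copy plasmid through a ColE1/pUC-type origin and selected with ampicillin via the β-lactamase gene and its own promoter. The feature table also detects backbone remnants with no evident functional role in this construct: a lac promoter/operator and CAP site, and fragments of lacI, rop, bom and the tetracycline resistance gene.

The payload is a roughly 3.5 kb human KCNH2 cDNA encoding the hERG1a (Kv11.1) alpha subunit of the voltage-gated potassium channel, cloned between HindIII and BamHI sites that are both preserved. It carries a substitution of threonine 623 to alanine. The coding sequence lies immediately downstream of a bacteriophage SP6 promoter that spans the numbering origin of the circular sequence. No eukaryotic promoter is annotated, which fits the usual use of such a vector: SP6 RNA polymerase transcribes cRNA from the plasmid template in vitro, and that RNA is injected into Xenopus oocytes, where it is translated into channel subunits. No epitope tags or reporters are annotated.

The stated purpose is expression of the T623A mutant channel in oocytes. The associated publication concerns the structural basis of drug-induced long QT syndrome, which suggests the mutant was used to test the contribution of this residue to drug block of hERG, although the record does not say what effect the mutation has.
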