Addgene plasmid #53055: pSP64-hERG1a T623A
Purpose: Expresses alpha subunit of T623A hERG1a K channel in Xenopus oocytes
Depositing lab: Michael Sanguinetti. Depositing organization: University of Utah. Publication: A structural basis for drug-induced long QT syndrome. Mitcheson JS, Chen J, Lin M, Culberson C, Sanguinetti MC. Proc Natl Acad Sci U S A. 2000 Oct 24;97(22):12329-33. 10.1073/pnas.210244497 PubMed 11005845.
Backbone
  Vector backbone: pSP64
  Backbone manufacturer: Promega
  Backbone size w/o insert (bp): 3017
  Total vector size (bp): 6497
  Vector type: Xenopus Oocyte Expression
Growth in bacteria
  Bacterial resistance: Ampicillin, 100 μg/mL
  Growth temperature: 37°C
  Growth strain: XL1 Blue
  Copy number: High Copy
Gene/Insert
  Gene/Insert name: Potassium voltage-gated channel subfamily H member 2 (alt name: ERG1, HERG, LQT2, HERG1, Kv11.1, KCNH2)
  Species: H. sapiens (human)
  Insert size (bp): 3480
  Mutation: changed Threonine 623 to Alanine
  Entrez Gene: KCNH2 (a.k.a. ERG-1, ERG1, H-ERG, HERG, HERG1, Kv11.1, LQT2, SQT1)
  Promoter: SP6
  Cloning method: Restriction Enzyme; 5′ cloning site HindIII (not destroyed); 3′ cloning site BamHI (not destroyed)
  Sequencing primers: 5′ SP6
Terms and licenses: Academic/Nonprofit Terms; Industry Terms: Not Available to Industry
How to cite: pSP64-hERG1a T623A was a gift from Michael Sanguinetti (Addgene plasmid # 53055 ; http://n2t.net/addgene:53055 ; RRID:Addgene_53055)
