>Addgene plasmid #53055 | pSP64-hERG1a T623A | addgene partial sequence | sequence record 85613 | SP6 5'-ATTTAGGTGACACTATAG-3'
ACACCTTCCTGGACACCATCATCCGCAAGTTTGAGGGCCAGAGCCGTAAGTTCATCATCGCCAACGCTCG
GGTGGAGAACTGCGCCGTCATCTACTGCAACGACGGCTTCTGCGAGCTGTGCGGCTACTCGCGGGCCGAG
GTGATGCAGCGACCCTGCACCTGCGACTTCCTGCACGGGCCGCGCACGCAGCGCCGCGCTGCCGCGCAGA
TCGCGCAGGCACTGCTGGGCGCCGAGGAGCGCAAAGTGGAAATCGCCTTCTACCGGAAAGATGGGAGCTG
CTTCCTATGTCTGGTGGATGTGGTGCCCGTGAAGAACGAGGATGGGGCTGTCATCATGTTCATCCTCAAT
TTCGAGGTGGTGATGGAGAAGGACATGGTGGGGTCCCCGGCTCATGACACCAACCACCGGGGCCCCCCCA
CCAGCTGGCTGGCCCCAGGCCGCGCCAAGACCTTCCGCCTGAAGCTGCCCGCGCTGCTGGCGCTGACGGC
CCGGGAGTCGTCGGTGCGGTCGG
