>Addgene plasmid #53055 | pSP64-hERG1a T623A | addgene partial sequence | sequence record 86163 | hERG1a-F1 5'-ccttcgacctgctcatcttc-3'
TGCGCGGCTGCTGCGGCTGGTGCGCGTGGCGCGGAAGCTGGATCGCTACTCAGAGTACGGCGCGGCCGTG
CTGTTCTTGCTCATGTGCACCTTTGCGCTCATCGCGCACTGGCTAGCCTGCATCTGGTACGCCATCGGCA
ACATGGAGCAGCCACACATGGACTCACGCATCGGCTGGCTGCACAACCTGGGCGACCAGATAGGCAAACC
CTACAACAGCAGCGGCCTGGGCGGCCCCTCCATCAAGGACAAGTATGTGACGGCGCTCTACTTCACCTTC
AGCAGCCTCGCCAGTGTGGGCTTCGGCAACGTCTCTCCCAACACCAACTCAGAGAAGATCTTCTCCATCT
GCGTCATGCTCATTGGCTCCCTCATGTATGCTAGCATCTTCGGCAACGTGTCGGCCATCATCCAGCGGCT
GTACTCGGGCACAGCCCGCTACCACACACAGATGCTGCGGGTGCGGGAGTTCATCCGCTTCCACCAGATC
CCCAATCCCCTGCGCCAGCGCCTCGAGGAGTACTTCCAGCACGCCTGGTCCTACACCAACGGCATCGACA
TGAACGCGGTGCTGAAGGGCTTCCCTGAGTGCCTGCAGGCTGACATCTGCCTGCACCTGAACCGCTCACT
GCTGCAGCACTGCAAACCCTTCCGAGGGGCCACCAAGGGCTGCCTTCGGGCCCTGGCCATGAAGTTCAAG
ACCACACATGCACCGCCAGGGGACACACTGGTGCATGCTGGGGACCTGCTCACCGCCCTGTACTTCATCT
CCCGGGGCTCCATCGAGATCCTGCGGGGCGACGTCGTCGTGGCCATCCTGGGGAAGAATGACATCTTTGG
GGAGCCTCTGAACCTGTATGCAAGGCCTGGCAAGTCGAA
