>Addgene plasmid #53055 | pSP64-hERG1a T623A | addgene partial sequence | sequence record 89487 | pBRrevBam 5'-GGTGATGTCGGCGATATAGG-3'
ATGCCGGCCACGATGCGTCCGGCGTAGAGGATCTGGCTAGCGATGACCCTGCTGATTGGTTCGCTGACCA
TTTCCGGGTGCGGGACGGCGTTACCAGAAACTCAGAAGGTTCGTCCAACCAAACCGACTCTGACGGCAGT
TTACGAGAGAGATGATAGGGTCTGCTTCAGTAAGCCAGATGCTACACAATTAGGCTTGTACATATTGTCG
TTAGAACGCGGCTACAATTAATACATAACCTTATGTATCATACACATACGATTTAGGTGACACTATAGAA
TACAAGCTTCTCAGGATGCCGGTGCGGAGGGGCCACGTCGCGCCGCAGAACACCTTCCTGGACACCATCA
TCCGCAAGTTTGAGGGCCAGAGCCGTAAGTTCATCATCGCCAACGCTCGGGTGGAGAACTGCGCCGTCAT
CTACTGCAACGACGGCTTCTGCGAGCTGTGCGGCTACTCGCGGGCCGAGGTGATGCAGCGACCCTGCACC
TGCGACTTCCTGCACGGGCCGCGCACGCAGCGCCGCGCTGCCGCGCAGATCGCGCAGGCACTGCTGGGCG
CCGAGGAGCGCAAAGTGGAAATCGCCTTCTACCGGAAAGATGGGAGCTGCTTCCTATGTCTGGTGGATGT
GGTGCCCGTGAAGAACGAGGATGGGGCTGTCATCATGTTCATCCTCAATTTCGAGGTGGTGATGGAGAAG
GACATGGTGGGGTCCC
