>Addgene plasmid #53055 | pSP64-hERG1a T623A | addgene partial sequence | sequence record 89490 | DSCP-F 5'-GAGCTCGCCCGGGGATC-3'
CCCACTAACTGCCCGGGTCCGAGCCGTGTCTGTGCAGGGGCTGGGAGGTGAGGGCCCCCAGCTGGCCCGG
TAGGGAGAGGCGTCGTGTGGGGCCTTCTTGGGGAAGCTCTGGGGCCCCCGGGGGCAGCTCCTCACACGCC
ATGAACTGGGAAACCTGAGAAAGCGAGTCCAAGGTGAGGGTGGGGAGGGGGCTGACGGGCAACAGCGGGG
ATGTGGAAGTGGGGCCAGGCCCCGGGGTGGTCACAGCACTGTAGGCGGGCGGGACCAGCGTCATCTGCCT
CTGTAGCAGCTGCAGGACAGTGGCCATGTCTGCACTCAGCCGGGTCTCCAGCCTGTTGAGCTGGCGCTGG
AGGGCATCCAGCCTGCTCTCCACGTCGCCCCGGGGCCGCCGACCCGGGCTGGAGAGGGGGATGTTGAGGA
GGCTGGGGGTGGGGGCGGGGCATCGAGGGAGCTCCTGGTACTGGCGGCCCCGACTGTCCCCCCAGAAGCT
GAAAATGTTGGACACTCCTGAGAAGGCGCCTGACAGGGGGTTGCAAGTGTCGCTGCTCTTCTCGCAGTCC
TCCATCAGGGGCTCCCCACCCGGCGGCTCTCCGGGGGGCCTGGGGCTGGAGAAGGGCACCAGGCGGAGGG
GGCTGGAGCTGCGGCCTGGGCCCTCATCCTCACTGCTCTCAGGGCTGGAGGGGCCACTGGACGGGCTCTC
CCCCCACGGCCCC
